>Addgene plasmid #131341 | HoxC-downstream-5xTetO Donor | addgene full sequence | sequence record 273992 | Addgene NGS Result
CGACCTACACCGAACTGAGATACCTACAGCGTGAGCTATGAGAAAGCGCCACGCTTCCCGAAGGGAGAAA
GGCGGACAGGTATCCGGTAAGCGGCAGGGTCGGAACAGGAGAGCGCACGAGGGAGCTTCCAGGGGGAAAC
GCCTGGTATCTTTATAGTCCTGTCGGGTTTCGCCACCTCTGACTTGAGCGTCGATTTTTGTGATGCTCGT
CAGGGGGGCGGAGCCTATGGAAAAACGCCAGCAACGCGGCCTTTTTACGGTTCCTGGCCTTTTGCTGGCC
TTTTGCTCACATGTTCTTTCCTGCGTTATCCCCTGATTCTGTGGATAACCGTATTACCGCCTTTGAGTGA
GCTGATACCGCTCGCCGCAGCCGAACGACCGAGCGCAGCGAGTCAGTGAGCGAGGAAGCGGAAGAGCGCC
CAATACGCAAACCGCCTCTCCCCGCGCGTTGGCCGATTCATTAATGCAGCTGGCACGACAGGTTTCCCGA
CTGGAAAGCGGGCAGTGAGCGCAACGCAATTAATGTGAGTTAGCTCACTCATTAGGCACCCCAGGCTTTA
CACTTTATGCTTCCGGCTCGTATGTTGTGTGGAATTGTGAGCGGATAACAATTTCACACAGGAAACAGCT
ATGACCATGATTACGCCAAGCTATTTAGGTGACGCGTTAGAATACTCAAGCTATGCATCAAGCTTGGTAC
CGAGCTCGGATCCACTAGTAACGGCCGCCAGTGTGCTGGAATTCAGGTGTGGTGGCACACACTTGCCATC
TCAGCAATGGGAACACGGAGAGAGAAGGATGCTATGGCTAGGTCACTGGCAACCTCCGACCAGTGAGATC
CTGTCTCAAAGAGATAAAGCCACTAGAAGCTGACCTCTCACCTCCATATGCAGATACACTCACGTGCACC
ATGCACCAACAGATATGCACCTGCACATGTGCGAATGCAAACGCATGCACAGAGGGTGGACCTACCTGGT
TGAGATAGGTCACAAGGGAAAGATATTGGATGTTTATACCCAGCCACCGGTTCCTCTTTGCTTCCTGCTC
TGCTGTGACATGAAGGACATCTACCAAGCCCCTCCTCCCACCCCTCCCACTGTGAACTAAGCTGATTCAC
CAGGCTTTCCTCACCATGATGGATTAGACCACGAGTCAAAATTCCCTATCAGTGATAGAGAAGTTTAGGC
GGACTGTTTCCCTATCAGTGATAGAGAACGTATCTGAGTTTTACTCCCTATCAGTGATAGAGATTCCTGA
AAATGCTCCATCCCTATCAGTGATAGAGATTGATCATACTGGACGTTCCCTATCAGTGATAGAGATGAGA
CCTGGTTGCCCAGGTGCTTAGGTTAGTCCTTATCCTTTCTCCTTCACCCCAAAGATAGGTAACTGCAAAT
AGTGAATCCTGGGTGGGGTAGTCATCACTGAGCTGTATCAGTTAGCAGTGATTAGCAGTTATCATATCTG
CCTCACCATAGCCTCTACCACCCCAGAGAACAGACACAGGTTGGGTACCAGCTCTTCACTCACCCTTCCC
CAGTCTCCCAGGATTCTCACTTAGGAGATAACAGGAGCTCAGAAGCAGCAAGCCTCGTGGAGGTCCCATA
TCCCCCATTTCAGTCTGCTTGGTCCTCAAGCTCTGGACATGGAGAATTGCTGAATACATGCTTTTTGACC
CTTAAGACCTTGGTGCCCCTGGGGGAAGTCAGCAGGAGCTTTACCATCTTTTCAATCCTGGGGTCTGCCT
GAATTCTGCAGATATCCATCACACTGGCGGCCGCTCGAGCATGCATCTAGAGGGCCCAATTCGCCCTATA
GTGAGTCGTATTACAATTCACTGGCCGTCGTTTTACAACGTCGTGACTGGGAAAACCCTGGCGTTACCCA
ACTTAATCGCCTTGCAGCACATCCCCCTTTCGCCAGCTGGCGTAATAGCGAAGAGGCCCGCACCGATCGC
CCTTCCCAACAGTTGCGCAGCCTATACGTACGGCAGTTTAAGGTTTACACCTATAAAAGAGAGAGCCGTT
ATCGTCTGTTTGTGGATGTACAGAGTGATATTATTGACACGCCGGGGCGACGGATGGTGATCCCCCTGGC
CAGTGCACGTCTGCTGTCAGATAAAGTCTCCCGTGAACTTTACCCGGTGGTGCATATCGGGGATGAAAGC
TGGCGCATGATGACCACCGATATGGCCAGTGTGCCGGTCTCCGTTATCGGGGAAGAAGTGGCTGATCTCA
GCCACCGCGAAAATGACATCAAAAACGCCATTAACCTGATGTTCTGGGGAATATAAATGTCAGGCATGAG
ATTATCAAAAAGGATCTTCACCTAGATCCTTTTCACGTAGAAAGCCAGTCCGCAGAAACGGTGCTGACCC
CGGATGAATGTCAGCTACTGGGCTATCTGGACAAGGGAAAACGCAAGCGCAAAGAGAAAGCAGGTAGCTT
GCAGTGGGCTTACATGGCGATAGCTAGACTGGGCGGTTTTATGGACAGCAAGCGAACCGGAATTGCCAGC
TGGGGCGCCCTCTGGTAAGGTTGGGAAGCCCTGCAAAGTAAACTGGATGGCTTTCTTGCCGCCAAGGATC
TGATGGCGCAGGGGATCAAGCTCTGATCAAGAGACAGGATGAGGATCGTTTCGCATGATTGAACAAGATG
GATTGCACGCAGGTTCTCCGGCCGCTTGGGTGGAGAGGCTATTCGGCTATGACTGGGCACAACAGACAAT
CGGCTGCTCTGATGCCGCCGTGTTCCGGCTGTCAGCGCAGGGGCGCCCGGTTCTTTTTGTCAAGACCGAC
CTGTCCGGTGCCCTGAATGAACTGCAAGACGAGGCAGCGCGGCTATCGTGGCTGGCCACGACGGGCGTTC
CTTGCGCAGCTGTGCTCGACGTTGTCACTGAAGCGGGAAGGGACTGGCTGCTATTGGGCGAAGTGCCGGG
GCAGGATCTCCTGTCATCTCACCTTGCTCCTGCCGAGAAAGTATCCATCATGGCTGATGCAATGCGGCGG
CTGCATACGCTTGATCCGGCTACCTGCCCATTCGACCACCAAGCGAAACATCGCATCGAGCGAGCACGTA
CTCGGATGGAAGCCGGTCTTGTCGATCAGGATGATCTGGACGAAGAGCATCAGGGGCTCGCGCCAGCCGA
ACTGTTCGCCAGGCTCAAGGCGAGCATGCCCGACGGCGAGGATCTCGTCGTGACCCATGGCGATGCCTGC
TTGCCGAATATCATGGTGGAAAATGGCCGCTTTTCTGGATTCATCGACTGTGGCCGGCTGGGTGTGGCGG
ACCGCTATCAGGACATAGCGTTGGCTACCCGTGATATTGCTGAAGAGCTTGGCGGCGAATGGGCTGACCG
CTTCCTCGTGCTTTACGGTATCGCCGCTCCCGATTCGCAGCGCATCGCCTTCTATCGCCTTCTTGACGAG
TTCTTCTGAATTATTAACGCTTACAATTTCCTGATGCGGTATTTTCTCCTTACGCATCTGTGCGGTATTT
CACACCGCATCAGGTGGCACTTTTCGGGGAAATGTGCGCGGAACCCCTATTTGTTTATTTTTCTAAATAC
ATTCAAATATGTATCCGCTCATGAGACAATAACCCTGATAAATGCTTCAATAATAGCACGTGAGGAGGGC
CACCATGGCCAAGTTGACCAGTGCCGTTCCGGTGCTCACCGCGCGCGACGTCGCCGGAGCGGTCGAGTTC
TGGACCGACCGGCTCGGGTTCTCCCGGGACTTCGTGGAGGACGACTTCGCCGGTGTGGTCCGGGACGACG
TGACCCTGTTCATCAGCGCGGTCCAGGACCAGGTGGTGCCGGACAACACCCTGGCCTGGGTGTGGGTGCG
CGGCCTGGACGAGCTGTACGCCGAGTGGTCGGAGGTCGTGTCCACGAACTTCCGGGACGCCTCCGGGCCG
GCCATGACCGAGATCGGCGAGCAGCCGTGGGGGCGGGAGTTCGCCCTGCGCGACCCGGCCGGCAACTGCG
TGCACTTCGTGGCCGAGGAGCAGGACTGACACGTGCTAAAACTTCATTTTTAATTTAAAAGGATCTAGGT
GAAGATCCTTTTTGATAATCTCATGACCAAAATCCCTTAACGTGAGTTTTCGTTCCACTGAGCGTCAGAC
CCCGTAGAAAAGATCAAAGGATCTTCTTGAGATCCTTTTTTTCTGCGCGTAATCTGCTGCTTGCAAACAA
AAAAACCACCGCTACCAGCGGTGGTTTGTTTGCCGGATCAAGAGCTACCAACTCTTTTTCCGAAGGTAAC
TGGCTTCAGCAGAGCGCAGATACCAAATACTGTTCTTCTAGTGTAGCCGTAGTTAGGCCACCACTTCAAG
AACTCTGTAGCACCGCCTACATACCTCGCTCTGCTAATCCTGTTACCAGTGGCTGCTGCCAGTGGCGATA
AGTCGTGTCTTACCGGGTTGGACTCAAGACGATAGTTACCGGATAAGGCGCAGCGGTCGGGCTGAACGGG
GGGTTCGTGCACACAGCCCAGCTTGGAGCGAA
Features (pLannotate 1.2.2; 16 found; start..end, strand, type, name):
    416..508     +  CDS            lacI (fragment): lac repressor; lacI; The lac repressor binds to the lac operator to inhibit transcription in E. coli. This inhibition can be relieved by adding lactose or isopropyl-β-D-thiogalactopyranoside (IPTG).
    521..542     +  protein_bind   CAP binding site: CAP binding activates transcription in the presence of cAMP. E. coli catabolite activator protein
    557..587     +  promoter       lac promoter: promoter for the E. coli lac operon
    595..611     +  protein_bind   lac operator: The lac repressor binds to the lac operator to inhibit transcription in E. coli. This inhibition can be relieved by adding lactose or isopropyl-β-D-thiogalactopyranoside (IPTG). lac repressor encoded by lacI
   1163..1182    +  promoter       tight TRE promoter (fragment): Tet-responsive promoter PTight, consisting of seven tet operator sequences followed by the minimal CMV promoter
   1271..1293    +  promoter       PLtetO-1 promoter (fragment): modified phage lambda PL promoter with tet operator sites (Lutz and Bujard, 1997)
   1307..1326    +  promoter       PLtetO-1 promoter (fragment): modified phage lambda PL promoter with tet operator sites (Lutz and Bujard, 1997)
   1815..1833    -  promoter       T7 promoter: promoter for bacteriophage T7 RNA polymerase
   1836..1983    +  CDS            lacZα (fragment): LacZα fragment of β-galactosidase; lacZ fragment
   1993..2296    +  CDS            ccdB (fragment): CcdB, a bacterial toxin that poisons DNA gyrase; ccdB; Plasmids containing the ccdB gene cannot be propagated in standard E. coli strains.
   2344..2613    +  CDS            tnpA (fragment): TN5P_ECOLX - Also known as tnp. Experimental evidence at protein level: Swiss-Prot protein existence level 1. Mediates transposition of transposon Tn5 by a 'cut and paste' mechanism. First, the monomeric transposase binds the 19 bp inverted DNA repeats flanking the transposon. Then, dimerization of the DNA- bound transposase creates a synaptic DNA complex. After nicking of the first DNA strand, excision of the transposon proceeds through a series of intermediates. The transposase then mediates the insertion of the transposon at a new site by strand transfer. The activity of the wild- type tran
   2645..3439    +  CDS            NeoR/KanR: aminoglycoside phosphotransferase from Tn5; aph(3')-II (or nptII); confers resistance to neomycin, kanamycin, and G418 (Geneticin®)
   3460..3510    -  misc_feature   bom (fragment): basis of mobility region from pBR322
   3537..3625    +  promoter       AmpR promoter (fragment): bla
   3645..4019    +  CDS            BleoR: antibiotic-binding protein; Sh ble from Streptoalloteichus hindustanus; confers resistance to bleomycin, phleomycin, and Zeocin™
   4157..233     +  rep_origin     ori (across the origin): high-copy-number ColE1/pMB1/pBR322/pUC origin of replication
