[The description below was written by a language model from this plasmid's Addgene catalogue record and pLannotate feature annotations shown in this document.]
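Description:
HoxC-downstream-5xTetO Donor is a homology-directed repair template built in the pCR-Blunt cloning vector and catalogued as a mouse targeting/CRISPR plasmid. Its stated purpose is to insert an array of five Tet operator (TetO) sequences into the mouse genome downstream of the HoxC cluster. The plasmid itself is a bacterial cloning vector. It replicates at high copy from a ColE1/pUC-type origin and is selected with kanamycin through the Tn5-derived NeoR/KanR gene. A Sh ble (bleomycin/Zeocin resistance) gene is also annotated. Other backbone remnants are typical of this vector: the lac promoter/operator with a CAP binding site, a T7 promoter, and lacZα and ccdB fragments. In this vector, insertion of a blunt fragment disrupts the lethal lacZα-ccdB fusion, which provides positive selection for recombinants.

The insert lies between the lac operator and the T7 promoter. The only features annotated there are short matches to tet-responsive promoters (fragments of the tight TRE and PLtetO-1). These most likely reflect the tet operator repeats themselves, not functional promoters. The unannotated sequence on either side of them is presumably mouse genomic homology to the region downstream of HoxC, although the record does not define the arms. The catalogue lists an insert size of 20 bp. That figure does not fit a sequenced plasmid of about 4.5 kb on a 3.5 kb backbone, so the true insert is probably closer to 1 kb.

No guide RNA, nuclease, or mammalian selection cassette is described, so the donor would be co-delivered with separate CRISPR reagents. An integrated TetO array provides a docking site for TetR-fusion proteins. The associated publication title concerns the formation of PRC2-mediated repressive chromatin domains.
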