Addgene plasmid #131341: HoxC-downstream-5xTetO Donor
Purpose: Donor template to insert 5xTet operator sequence into downstream of HoxC cluster.
Depositing lab: Danny Reinberg. Depositing organization: NYU Grossman School of Medicine. Publication: Capturing the Onset of PRC2-Mediated Repressive Domain Formation. Oksuz O, Narendra V, Lee CH, Descostes N, LeRoy G, Raviram R, Blumenberg L, Karch K, Rocha PP, Garcia BA, Skok JA, Reinberg D. Mol Cell. 2018 Jun 21;70(6):1149-1162.e5. doi: 10.1016/j.molcel.2018.05.023. PubMed 29932905.
Backbone
  Vector backbone: pCR™-Blunt vector
  Backbone manufacturer: ThermoFisher
  Backbone size w/o insert (bp): 3500
  Vector type: Mouse Targeting, CRISPR
Growth in bacteria
  Bacterial resistance: Kanamycin, 50 μg/mL
  Growth temperature: 37°C
  Growth strain: DH5alpha
  Copy number: High Copy
Gene/Insert
  Gene/Insert name: HoxC-downstream-5xTetO Donor
  Species: M. musculus (mouse)
  Insert size (bp): 20
  Cloning method: TOPO Cloning
  Sequencing primers: 5′ M13 forward
Terms and licenses: Academic/Nonprofit Terms; Industry Terms: Not Available to Industry
How to cite: HoxC-downstream-5xTetO Donor was a gift from Danny Reinberg (Addgene plasmid # 131341 ; http://n2t.net/addgene:131341 ; RRID:Addgene_131341)
