>Addgene plasmid #131341 | HoxC-downstream-5xTetO Donor | depositor partial sequence | sequence record 252140 | Donor
TGTGGTGGCACACACTTGCCATCTCAGCAATGGGAACACGGAGAGAGAAGGATGCTATGGCTAGGTCACT
GGCAACCTCCGACCAGTGAGATCCTGTCTCAAAGAGATAAAGCCACTAGAAGCTGACCTCTCACCTCCAT
ATGCAGATACACTCACGTGCACCATGCACCAACAGATATGCACCTGCACATGTGCGAATGCAAACGCATG
CACAGAGGGTGGACCTACCTGGTTGAGATAGGTCACAAGGGAAAGATATTGGATGTTTATACCCAGCCAC
CGGTTCCTCTTTGCTTCCTGCTCTGCTGTGACATGAAGGACATCTACCAAGCCCCTCCTCCCACCCCTCC
CACTGTGAACTAAGCTGATTCACCAGGCTTTCCTCACCATGATGGATTAGACCACGAGTCAAAATTCCCT
ATCAGTGATAGAGAAGTTTAGGCGGACTGTTTCCCTATCAGTGATAGAGAACGTATCTGAGTTTTACTCC
CTATCAGTGATAGAGATTCCTGAAAATGCTCCATCCCTATCAGTGATAGAGATTGATCATACTGGACGTT
CCCTATCAGTGATAGAGATGAGACCTGGTTGCCCAGGTGCTTAGGTTAGTCCTTATCCTTTCTCCTTCAC
CCCAAAGATAGGTAACTGCAAATAGTGAATCCTGGGTGGGGTAGTCATCACTGAGCTGTATCAGTTAGCA
GTGATTAGCAGTTATCATATCTGCCTCACCATAGCCTCTACCACCCCAGAGAACAGACACAGGTTGGGTA
CCAGCTCTTCACTCACCCTTCCCCAGTCTCCCAGGATTCTCACTTAGGAGATAACAGGAGCTCAGAAGCA
GCAAGCCTCGTGGAGGTCCCATATCCCCCATTTCAGTCTGCTTGGTCCTCAAGCTCTGGACATGGAGAAT
TGCTGAATACATGCTTTTTGACCCTTAAGACCTTGGTGCCCCTGGGGGAAGTCAGCAGGAGCTTTACCAT
CTTTTCAATCCTGGGGTCTG
